>Addgene plasmid #184721 | pPBbsr2-PTGER2 | addgene full sequence | sequence record 362023 | Addgene Partial NGS Result
CTAAATTGTAAGCGTTAATATTTTGTTAAAATTCGCGTTAAATTTTTGTTAAATCAGCTCATTTTTTAAC
CAATAGGCCGAAATCGGCAAAATCCCTTATAAATCAAAAGAATAGACCGAGATAGGGT
[37 nt withheld, positions 129-165]
AAAGAACGTGGACTCCAACGTCAAAGG
[49 nt withheld, positions 193-241]
T
[91 nt withheld, positions 243-333]
G
[124 nt withheld, positions 335-458]
CCCATTCGCCATTCAGGCTGCGCAACTGTTGGGAAGGGCGATCGGTGCGGGCCTCTTCGCTATTACGCCA
GCTGGCGAAAGGGGGATGTGCTGCAAGGCGATTAAGTTGGGTAACGCCAGGGTTTTCCCAGTCACGACGT
TGTAAAACGACGGCCAGTGAGCGCGCGTAATACGACTCACTATAGGGCGAATTGGGGCGCGCCATTCTAG
ATTAACCCTAGAAAGATAGTCTGCGTAAAATTGACGCATGCATTCTTGAAATATTGCTCTCTCTTTCTAA
ATAGCGCGAATCCGTCGCTGTGCATTTAGGACATCTCAGTCGCCGCTTGGAGCTCCCGTGAGGCGTGCTT
GTCAATGCGGTAAGTGTCACTGATTTTGAACTATAACGACCGCGTGAGTCAAAATGACGCATGATTATCT
TTTACGTGACTTTTAAGATTTAACTCATACGATAATTATATTGTTATTTCATGTTCTACTTACGTGATAA
CTTATTATATATATATTTTCTTGTTATAGATATCAACTAGAATGCTAGCATGGGCCCATCTCGACATTGA
TTATTGACTAGTTATTAATAGTAATCAATTACGGGGTCATTAGTTCATAGCCCATATATGGAGTTCCGCG
TTACATAACTTACGGTAAATGGCCCGCCTGGCTGACCGCCCAACGACCCCCGCCCATTGACGTCAATAAT
GACGTATGTTCCCATAGTAACGCCAATAGGGACTTTCCATTGACGTCAATGGGTGGAGTATTTACGGTAA
ACTGCCCACTTGGCAGTACATCAAGTGTATCATATGCCAAGTACGCCCCCTATTGACGTCAATGACGGTA
AATGGCCCGCCTGGCATTATGCCCAGTACATGACCTTATGGGACTTTCCTACTTGGCAGTACATCTACGT
ATTAGTCATCGCTATTACCATGGTCGAGGTGAGCCCCACGTTCTGCTTCACTCTCCCCATCTCCCCCCCC
TCCCCACCCCCAATTTTGTATTTATTTATTTTTTAATTATTTTGTGCAGCGATGGGGGCGGGGGGGGGGG
GGGSCCSCSCCVGGGGGGGGGGGGGGGGGGGGGGGGSGGGGSGGGGCGAGGCGGAGAGGTGCGGCGGCAG
CCAATCAGAGCGGCGCGCTCCGAAAGTTTCCTTTTATGGCGAGGCGGCGGCGGCGGCGGCCCTATAAAAA
GCGAAGCGCGCGGCGGGCGGGAGTCGCTGCGCGCTGCCTTCGCCCCGTGCCCCGCTCCGCCGCCGCCTCG
CGCCGCCCGCCCCGGCTCTGACTGACCGCGTTACTCCCACAGGTGAGCGGGCGGGACGGCCCTTCTCCTC
CGGGCTGTAATTAGCGCTTGGTTTAATGACGGCTTGTTTCTTTTCTGTGGCTGCGTGAAAGCCTTGAGGG
GCTCCGGGAGGGCCCTTTGTGCGGGGGGAGCGGCTCGGGGGGTGCGTGCGTGTGTGTGTGCGTGGGGAGC
GCCGCGTGCGGCTCCGCGCTGCCCGGCGGCTGTGAGCGCTGCGGGCGCGGCGCGGGGCTTTGTGCGCTCC
GCAGTGTGCGCGAGGGGAGCGCGGCCGGGGGCGGTGCCCCGCGGTGCGGGGGGGGCTGCGAGGGGAACAA
AGGCTGCGTGCGGGGTGTGTGCGTGGGGGGGTGAGCAGGGGGTGTGGGCGCGTCGGTCGGGCTGCAACCC
CCCCTGCACCCCCCTCCCCGAGTTGCTGAGCACGGCCCGGCTTCGGGTGCGGGGCTCCGTACGGGGCGTG
GCGCGGGGCTCGCCGTGCCGGGCGGGGGGTGGCGGCAGGTGGGGGTGCCGGGCGGGGCGGGGCCGCCTCG
GGCCGGGGAGGGCTCGGGGGAGGGGCGCGGCGGCCCCCGGAGCGCCGGCGGCTGTCGAGGCGCGGCGAGC
CGCAGCCATTGCCTTTTATGGTAATCGTGCGAGAGGGCGCAGGGACTTCCTTTGTCCCAAATCTGTGCGG
AGCCGAAATCTGGGAGGCGCCGCCGCACCCCCTCTAGCGGGCGCGGGGCGAAGCGGTGCGGCGCCGGCAG
GAAGGAAATGGGCGGGGAGGGCCTTCGTGCGTCGCCGCGCCGCCGTCCCCTTCTCCCTCTCCAGCCTCGG
GGCTGTCCGCGGGGGGACGGCTGCCTTCGGGGGGGACGGGGCAGGGCGGGGTTCGGCTTCTGGCGTGTGA
CCGGCGGCTCTAGAGCCTCTGCTAACCATGTTCATGCCTTCTTCTTTTTCCTACAGCTCCTGGGCAACGT
GCTGGTTATTGTGCTGTCTCATCATTTTGGCAAAGAATTGGGATCAGATTTCCTGGAATTCTGCAGATAT
CCAGCACAGTGGCGGCCGCGCCACCATGAAGACGATCATCGCCCTGAGCTACATCTTCTGCCTGGTATTC
GCCGACTACAAGGACGATGATGACGCCAGCATCGATATGGGAAACGCTTCTAATGATTCCCAAAGCGAAG
ACTGTGAGACCAGGCAGTGGCTCCCCCCCGGTGAATCTCCAGCGATTTCCTCCGTCATGTTCTCTGCCGG
TGTTCTCGGTAACTTGATCGCGCTTGCTCTCCTCGCTAGGCGCTGGAGAGGCGACGTGGGGTGCAGCGCA
GGGAGACGCTCATCACTGAGTCTGTTTCACGTGCTGGTCACTGAATTGGTCTTCACCGATCTCTTGGGCA
CATGTCTGATCTCCCCCGTGGTGCTGGCTAGCTATGCCCGCAATCAGACATTGGTCGCCTTGGCCCCAGA
GAGCCGCGCTTGTACCTATTTCGCTTTCGCCATGACATTTTTTTCTCTCGCAACAATGCTCATGCTGTTT
GCCATGGCTTTGGAGCGGTACCTGAGTATCGGCCACCCATATTTCTACCAGCGGCGGGTCAGCAGGTCCG
GGGGACTGGCAGTGCTCCCAGTGATTTACGCCGTGTCACTGTTGTTTTGTTCACTGCCGCTGCTGGACTA
TGGTCAGTATGTGCAATACTGTCCCGGAACATGGTGTTTTATTCGACATGGGAGGACAGCCTACCTCCAA
CTCTACGCTACACTGTTGCTGCTCCTCATCGTGTCCGTCCTGGCCTGCAATTTCTCTGTAATTCTCAACC
TCATTCGCATGCATCGGAGAAGCCGCCGGAGCAGGTGTGGCCCAAGCCTGGGATCTGGACGCGGTGGGCC
AGGTGCAAGGCGCCGCGGAGAAAGGGTTAGCATGGCAGAAGAAACGGACCACCTGATTCTCCTGGCGATA
ATGACCATCACTTTTGCCGTGTGCAGCCTTCCTTTTACAATCTTCGCATACATGAACGAGACCAGTAGTA
GAAAAGAAAAGTGGGACCTGCAGGCTTTGCGATTTCTCTCTATCAACTCTATCATTGACCCCTGGGTTTT
TGCCATTCTGCGCCCTCCAGTCCTGAGGCTGATGCGCTCCGTCTTGTGTTGTAGAATAAGCCTGAGGACC
CAGGACGCCACCCAGACAAGTTGCAGTACACAGAGCGATGCTTCCAAGCAAGCTGATCTCATCGATACCG
GTTAAAGGTCTCGAGGGATCGAGGGCGGCCGCTCTAGAGTCGACGGGCCGCGGTAACAATTGTTAACTAA
CTTAAGCTAGCAACGGTTTCCCTCTAGCGGGATCAATTCCGCCCCCCCCCCCTAACGTTACTGGCCGAAG
CCGCTTGGAATAAGGCCGGTGTGCGTTTGTCTATATGTTATTTTCCACCATATTGCCGTCTTTTGGCAAT
GTGAGGGCCCGGAAACCTGGCCCTGTCTTCTTGACGAGCATTCCTAGGGGTCTTTCCCCTCTCGCCAAAG
GAATGCAAGGTCTGTTGAATGTCGTGAAGGAAGCAGTTCCTCTGGAAGCTTCTTGAAGACAAACAACGTC
TGTAGCGACCCTTTGCAGGCAGCGGAACCCCCCACCTGGCGACAGGTGCCTCTGCGGCCAAAAGCCACGT
GTATAAGATACACCTGCAAAGGCGGCACAACCCCAGTGCCACGTTGTGAGTTGGATAGTTGTGGAAAGAG
TCAAATGGCTCTCCTCAAGCGTATTCAACAAGGGGCTGAAGGATGCCCAGAAGGTACCCCATTGTATGGG
ATCTGATCTGGGGCCTCGGTGCACATGCTTTACATGTGTTTAGTCGAGGTTAAAAAAACGTCTAGGCCCC
CCGAACCACGGGGACGTGGTTTTCCTTTGAAAAACACGATAATACCATGGTCATGAAAACATTTAACATT
TCTCAACAAGATCTAGAATTAGTAGAAGTAGCGACAGAGAAGATTACAATGCTTTATGAGGATAATAAAC
ATCATGTGGGAGCGGCAATTCGTACGAAAACAGGAGAAATCATTTCGGCAGTACATATTGAAGCGTATAT
AGGACGAGTAACTGTTTGTGCAGAAGCCATTGCGATTGGTAGTGCAGTTTCGAATSGACAAAAGGATTTT
GACACGATTGTAGCTGTKAGACANCCCTTATTCTGACGAAGTAGATAGAAGTATTCGAGTGGTAAGTCCT
TGTGGTATGTGTAGGGAGTTGATTTCAGACTATGCACCAGATTGTTTTGTGTTAATAGAAATGAATGGCA
AGTTAGTCAAAACTACGATTGAAGAACTCATTCCACTCAAATATACCCGAAATTAAAAGTCGAGATGCAT
CGATGATCTAGAGCTCGCTGATCAGCCTCGACTGTGCCTTCTAGTTGCCAGCCATCTGTTGTTTGCCCCT
CCCCCGTGCCTTCCTTGACCCTGGAAGGTGCCACTCCCACTGTCCTTTCCTAATAAAATGAGGAAATTGC
ATCGCATTGTCTGAGTAGGTGTCATTCTATTCTGGGGGGTGGGGTGGGGCAGGACAGCAAGGGGGAGGAT
TGGGAAGACAATAGCAGGCATGCTGGGGATGCGGTGGGCTCTATGGCTTCTGAGGCGGAAAGAACCTGCA
GCCCAAGCTTGGCGTAATCATGGTCATAGCTGTTTCCTGTGTGAAATTGTTATCCGCTCACAATTCCACA
CAACATACGAGCCGGAAGCATAAAGTGTAAAGCCTGGGGTGCCTAATGAGTGAGCTAACTCACATTAATT
GCGTTGCGCTCACTGCCCGCTTTCCAGTCGGGAAACCTGTCGTGCCAGCGGATCTTAAAAGTTTTGTTAC
TTTATAGAAGAAATTTTGAGTTTTTGTTTTTTTTTAATAAATAAATAAACATAAATAAATTGTTTGTTGA
ATTTATTATTAGTATGTAAGTGTAAATATAATAAAACTTAATATCTATTCAAATTAATAAATAAACCTCG
ATATACAGACCGATAAAACACATGCGTCAATTTTACGCATGATTATCTTTAACGTACGTCACAATATGAT
TATCTTTCTAGGGTTAATCTAGTATACGCGTTTAATTAATCCAGCTTTTGTTCCCTTTAGTGAGGGTTAA
TTGCGCGCTTGGCGTAATCATGGTCATAGCTGTTTCCTGTGTGAAATTGTTATCCGCTCACAATTCCACA
CAACATACGAGCCGGAAGCATAAAGTGTAAAGCCTGGGGTGCCTAATGAGTGAGCTAACTCACATTAATT
GCGTTGCGCTCACTGCCCGCTTTCCAGTCGGGAAACCTGTCGTGCCAGCTGCATTAATGAATCGGCCAAC
GCGCGGGGAGAGGCGGTTTGCGTATTGGGCGCTCTTCCGCTTCCTCGCTCACTGACTCGCTGCGCTCGGT
CGTTCGGCTGCGGCGAGCGGTATCAGCTCACTCAAAGGCGGTAATACGGTTATCCACAGAATCAGGGGAT
AACGCAGGAAAGAACATGTGAGCAAAAGGCCAGCAAAAGGCCAGGAACCGTAAAAAGGCCGCGTTGCTGG
CGTTTTTCCATAGGCTCCGCCCCCCTGACGAGCATCACAAAAATCGACGCTCAAGTCAGAGGTGGCGAAA
CCCGACAGGACTATAAAGATACCAGGCGTTTCCCCCTGGAAGCTCCCTCGTGCGCTCTCCTGTTCCGACC
CTGCCGCTTACCGGATACCTGTCCGCCTTTCTCCCTTCGGGAAGCGTGGCGCTTTCTCATAGCTCACGCT
GTAGGTATCTCAGTTCGGTGTAGGTCGTTCGCTCCAAGCTGGGCTGTGTGCACGAACCCCCCGTTCAGCC
CGACCGCTGCGCCTTATCCGGTAACTATCGTCTTGAGTCCAACCCGGTAAGACACGACTTATCGCCACTG
GCAGCAGCCACTGGTAACAGGATTAGCAGAGCGAGGTATGTAGGCGGTGCTACAGAGTTCTTGAAGTGGT
GGCCTAACTACGGCTACACTAGAAGAACAGTATTTGGTATCTGCGCTCTGCTGAAGCCAGTTACCTTCGG
AAAAAGAGTTGGTAGCTCTTGATCCGGCAAACAAACCACCGCTGGTAGCGGTGGTTTTTTTGTTTGCAAG
CAGCAGATTACGCGCAGAAAAAAAGGATCTCAAGAAGATCCTTTGATCTTTTCTACGGGGTCTGACGCTC
AGTGGAACGAAAACTCACGTTAAGGGATTTTGGTCATGAGATTATCAAAAAGGATCTTCACCTAGATCCT
TTTAAATTAAAAATGAAGTTTTAAATCAATCTAAAGTATATATGAGTAAACTTGGTCTGACAGTTACCAA
TGCTTAATCAGTGAGGCACCTATCTCAGCGATCTGTCTATTTCGTTCATCCATAGTTGCCTGACTCCCCG
TCGTGTAGATAACTACGATACGGGAGGGCTTACCATCTGGCCCCAGTGCTGCAATGATACCGCGAGACCC
ACGCTCACCGGCTCCAGATTTATCAGCAATAAACCAGCCAGCCGGAAGGGCCGAGCGCAGAAGTGGTCCT
GCAACTTTATCCGCCTCCATCCAGTCTATTAATTGTTGCCGGGAAGCTAGAGTAAGTAGTTCGCCAGTTA
ATAGTTTGCGCAACGTTGTTGCCATTGCTACAGGCATCGTGGTGTCACGCTCGTCGTTTGGTATGGCTTC
ATTCAGCTCCGGTTCCCAACGATCAAGGCGAGTTACATGATCCCCCATGTTGTGCAAAAAAGCGGTTAGC
TCCTTCGGTCCTCCGATCGTTGTCAGAAGTAAGTTGGCCGCAGTGTTATCACTCATGGTTATGGCAGCAC
TGCATAATTCTCTTACTGTCATGCCATCCGTAAGATGCTTTTCTGTGACTGGTGAGTACTCAACCAAGTC
ATTCTGAGAATAGTGTATGCGGCGACCGAGTTGCTCTTGCCCGGCGTCAATACGGGATAATACCGCGCCA
CATAGCAGAACTTTAAAAGTGCTCATCATTGGAAAACGTTCTTCGGGGCGAAAACTCTCAAGGATCTTAC
CGCTGTTGAGATCCAGTTCGATGTAACCCACTCGTGCACCCAACTGATCTTCAGCATCTTTTACTTTCAC
CAGCGTTTCTGGGTGAGCAAAAACAGGAAGGCAAAATGCCGCAAAAAAGGGAATAAGGGCGACACGGAAA
TGTTGAATACTCATACTCTTCCTTTTTCAATATTATTGAAGCATTTATCAGGGTTATTGTCTCATGAGCG
GATACATATTTGAATGTATTTAGAAAAATAAACAAATAGGGGTTCCGCGCACATTTCCCCGAAAAGTGCC
AC
Features (pLannotate 1.2.2; 24 found; start..end, strand, type, name):
     30..458     -  rep_origin     f1 ori (sequence partly withheld): f1 bacteriophage origin of replication; arrow indicates direction of (+) strand synthesis
    463..618     -  CDS            lacZα (fragment): LacZα fragment of β-galactosidase; lacZ fragment
    626..644     +  promoter       T7 promoter: promoter for bacteriophage T7 RNA polymerase
   1011..1390    +  enhancer       CMV enhancer: human cytomegalovirus immediate early enhancer
   1668..2684    +  intron         chimeric intron: chimera between introns from chicken β-actin and rabbit β-globin
   2842..2862    +  CDS            3xFLAG (fragment): three tandem FLAG® epitope tags
   2875..3948    +  CDS            PTGER2: PE2R2_HUMAN - Experimental evidence at transcript level: Swiss-Prot protein existence level 2. Receptor for prostaglandin E2 (PGE2). The activity of this receptor is mediated by G(s) proteins that stimulate adenylate cyclase. The subsequent raise in intracellular cAMP is responsible for the relaxing effect of this receptor on smooth muscle. From Homo sapiens (Human).
   4071..4632    +  misc_feature   IRES: internal ribosome entry site (IRES) of the encephalomyocarditis virus (EMCV)
   4641..4895    +  CDS            bsr (fragment): BSR_BACCE - Experimental evidence at protein level: Swiss-Prot protein existence level 1. Catalyzes the deamination of the cytosine moiety of the antibiotics blasticidin S, cytomycin and acetylblasticidin S. From Bacillus cereus.
   4894..5061    +  CDS            bsr (fragment): BSR_BACCE - Experimental evidence at protein level: Swiss-Prot protein existence level 1. Catalyzes the deamination of the cytosine moiety of the antibiotics blasticidin S, cytomycin and acetylblasticidin S. From Bacillus cereus.
   5110..5334    +  polyA_signal   bGH poly(A) signal: bovine growth hormone polyadenylation signal
   5338..5354    +  promoter       SV40 promoter (fragment): SV40 enhancer and early promoter
   5405..5421    -  protein_bind   lac operator: The lac repressor binds to the lac operator to inhibit transcription in E. coli. This inhibition can be relieved by adding lactose or isopropyl-β-D-thiogalactopyranoside (IPTG). lac repressor encoded by lacI
   5429..5459    -  promoter       lac promoter: promoter for the E. coli lac operon
   5474..5495    -  protein_bind   CAP binding site: CAP binding activates transcription in the presence of cAMP. E. coli catabolite activator protein
   5508..5547    -  CDS            lacI (fragment): lac repressor; lacI; The lac repressor binds to the lac operator to inhibit transcription in E. coli. This inhibition can be relieved by adding lactose or isopropyl-β-D-thiogalactopyranoside (IPTG).
   5832..5850    -  promoter       T3 promoter: promoter for bacteriophage T3 RNA polymerase
   5895..5911    -  protein_bind   lac operator: The lac repressor binds to the lac operator to inhibit transcription in E. coli. This inhibition can be relieved by adding lactose or isopropyl-β-D-thiogalactopyranoside (IPTG). lac repressor encoded by lacI
   5919..5949    -  promoter       lac promoter: promoter for the E. coli lac operon
   5964..5985    -  protein_bind   CAP binding site: CAP binding activates transcription in the presence of cAMP. E. coli catabolite activator protein
   5998..6090    -  CDS            lacI (fragment): lac repressor; lacI; The lac repressor binds to the lac operator to inhibit transcription in E. coli. This inhibition can be relieved by adding lactose or isopropyl-β-D-thiogalactopyranoside (IPTG).
   6273..6861    -  rep_origin     ori: high-copy-number ColE1/pMB1/pBR322/pUC origin of replication
   7032..7892    -  CDS            AmpR: β-lactamase; bla; confers resistance to ampicillin, carbenicillin, and related antibiotics
   7893..7997    -  promoter       AmpR promoter: bla
