[The description below was written by a language model from this plasmid's Addgene catalogue record and pLannotate feature annotations shown in this document.]
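Description:
pPBbsr2-PTGER2 is a mammalian expression plasmid of about 8 kb for exogenous expression of the human prostaglandin E2 receptor EP2 (PTGER2), a Gs-coupled receptor that raises intracellular cAMP by stimulating adenylate cyclase. It is maintained in E. coli through a high-copy ColE1/pUC-type origin and an ampicillin resistance gene (β-lactamase with its own promoter). It also carries an f1 phage origin and pBluescript-like remnants: lacZα and lacI fragments, lac promoter/operator elements, and T7 and T3 promoters.

The expression cassette begins with a CMV enhancer followed by a chimeric chicken β-actin/rabbit β-globin intron, an arrangement characteristic of a CAG-type promoter, although the core promoter itself is not annotated. Downstream lies a short sequence matching part of a 3xFLAG tag, suggesting an N-terminal FLAG epitope, immediately ahead of the PTGER2 coding sequence. An EMCV IRES then links the receptor to the blasticidin S deaminase gene (bsr, annotated as two adjoining fragments). Both proteins are therefore translated from one bicistronic transcript, which ends at a bovine growth hormone polyadenylation signal. Blasticidin selection thus enriches for cells that also express the receptor.

The catalogue lists the backbone as pCSIIbsr, a name associated with lentiviral vectors, whereas the "pPB" prefix suggests a piggyBac transposon vector. The feature table annotates neither LTRs nor transposon terminal repeats, so the integration mechanism cannot be confirmed from the record. The plasmid was deposited with a study of calcium-triggered, ERK-dependent prostaglandin E2 discharge, which fits a role in making cells responsive to PGE2.
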