Addgene plasmid #184721: pPBbsr2-PTGER2
Purpose: Exogenous EP2
Depositing lab: Michiyuki Matsuda. Depositing organization: Kyoto University, Graduate School of Biostudies. Publication: Calcium transients trigger switch-like discharge of prostaglandin E(2) in an extracellular signal-regulated kinase-dependent manner. Watabe T, Yamahira S, Takakura K, Thumkeo D, Narumiya S, Matsuda M, Terai K. eLife. 2024 Jan 26;12:RP86727. doi: 10.7554/eLife.86727. PubMed 38276879.
Backbone
  Vector backbone: pCSIIbsr
  Backbone size w/o insert (bp): 6700
  Total vector size (bp): 8000
  Vector type: Mammalian Expression
  Selectable markers: Blasticidin
Growth in bacteria
  Bacterial resistance: Ampicillin, 100 μg/mL
  Growth temperature: 37°C
  Growth strain: DH5alpha
  Copy number: Unknown
Gene/Insert
  Gene/Insert name: PTGER2
  Species: H. sapiens (human), Synthetic
  Insert size (bp): 1200
  Entrez Gene: PTGER2 (a.k.a. EP2)
Terms and licenses: Academic/Nonprofit Terms; Industry Terms: Not Available to Industry
How to cite: pPBbsr2-PTGER2 was a gift from Michiyuki Matsuda (Addgene plasmid # 184721 ; http://n2t.net/addgene:184721 ; RRID:Addgene_184721)
